>Addgene plasmid #174186 | pFX-Tom20-EGFP | addgene full sequence | sequence record 354852 | Addgene NGS Result
TAGTTATTAATAGTAATCAATTACGGGGTCATTAGTTCATAGCCCATATATGGAGTTCCGCGTTACATAA
CTTACGGTAAATGGCCCGCCTGGCTGACCGCCCAACGACCCCCGCCCATTGACGTCAATAATGACGTATG
TTCCCATAGTAACGCCAATAGGGACTTTCCATTGACGTCAATGGGTGGAGTATTTACGGTAAACTGCCCA
CTTGGCAGTACATCAAGTGTATCATATGCCAAGTACGCCCCCTATTGACGTCAATGACGGTAAATGGCCC
GCCTGGCATTATGCCCAGTACATGACCTTATGGGACTTTCCTACTTGGCAGTACATCTACGTATTAGTCA
TCGCTATTACCATGGTGATGCGGTTTTGGCAGTACATCAATGGGCGTGGATAGCGGTTTGACTCACGGGG
ATTTCCAAGTCTCCACCCCATTGACGTCAATGGGAGTTTGTTTTGGCACCAAAATCAACGGGACTTTCCA
AAATGTCGTAACAACTCCGCCCCATTGACGCAAATGGGCGGTAGGCGTGTACGGTGGGAGGTCTATATAA
GCAGAGCTGGTTTAGTGAACCGTCAGATCCGCTAGCGCTACCGGTTCTAGAAGTACTCTCGAGCCCGCCA
TGGTGGGTCGGAACAGCGCCATCGCCGCCGGTGTATGCGGGGCCCTTTTCATTGGGTACTGCATCTACTT
CGACCGCAAAAGACGAAGTGACCCCAACTTCAAGAACAGGCTTCGAGAACGAAGAAAGAAACAGAAGCTT
GCCAAGGAGAGAGCTGGGCTTTCCAAGTTACCTGACCTTAAAGATGCTGAAGCTGTTCAGAAGTTCTTCC
TTGAAGAAATACAGCTTGGTGAAGAGTTACTAGCTCAAGGTGAATATGAGAAGGGCGTAGACCATCTGAC
AAATGCAATTGCTGTGTGTGGACAGCCACAGCAGTTACTGCAGGTCTTACAGCAAACTCTTCCACCACCA
GTGTTCCAGATGCTTCTGACTAAGCTCCCAACAATTAGTCAGAGAATTGTAAGTGCTCAGAGCTTGGCTG
AAGATGATGTGGAAGGCGGCCGCGGAGGATCCGGAGGAGAATTCACCATGGTGAGCAAGGGCGAGGAGCT
GTTCACCGGGGTGGTGCCCATCCTGGTCGAGCTGGACGGCGACGTAAACGGCCACAAGTTCAGCGTGTCC
GGCGAGGGCGAGGGCGATGCCACCTACGGCAAGCTGACCCTGAAGTTCATCTGCACCACCGGCAAGCTGC
CCGTGCCCTGGCCCACCCTCGTGACCACCCTGACCTACGGCGTGCAGTGCTTCAGCCGCTACCCCGACCA
CATGAAGCAGCACGACTTCTTCAAGTCCGCCATGCCCGAAGGCTACGTCCAGGAGCGCACCATCTTCTTC
AAGGACGACGGCAACTACAAGACCCGCGCCGAGGTGAAGTTCGAGGGCGACACCCTGGTGAACCGCATCG
AGCTGAAGGGCATCGACTTCAAGGAGGACGGCAACATCCTGGGGCACAAGCTGGAGTACAACTACAACAG
CCACAACGTCTATATCATGGCCGACAAGCAGAAGAACGGCATCAAGGTGAACTTCAAGATCCGCCACAAC
ATCGAGGACGGCAGCGTGCAGCTCGCCGACCACTACCAGCAGAACACCCCCATCGGCGACGGCCCCGTGC
TGCTGCCCGACAACCACTACCTGAGCACCCAGTCCGCCCTGAGCAAAGACCCCAACGAGAAGCGCGATCA
CATGGTCCTGCTGGAGTTCGTGACCGCCGCCGGGATCACTCTCGGCATGGACGAGCTGTACAAGAGATCT
CTGACTGACTGAGATGCGCGGATGTCGAACGGCAGTTCGGCCGAATAGGCCGACAGCCGGCCGTCGGCCG
ACGACACGGCCAGGGCCGGCGGGGATCCACCGGATCTAGATAACTGATCATAATCAGCCATACCACATTT
GTAGAGGTTTTACTTGCTTTAAAAAACCTCCCACACCTCCCCCTGAACCTGAAACATAAAATGAATGCAA
TTGTTGTTGTTAACTTGTTTATTGCAGCTTATAATGGTTACAAATAAAGCAATAGCATCACAAATTTCAC
AAATAAAGCATTTTTTTCACTGCATTCTAGTTGTGGTTTGTCCAAACTCATCAATGTATCTTAAGGCGTA
AATTGTAAGCGTTAATATTTTGTTAAAATTCGCGTTAAATTTTTGTTAAATCAGCTCATTTTTTAACCAA
TAGGCCGAAATCGGCAAAATCCCTTATAAATCAAAAGAATAGACCGAGATAGGGT
[37 nt withheld, positions 2296-2332]
AAAGAACGTGGACTCCAACGTCAAAGG
[49 nt withheld, positions 2360-2408]
T
[91 nt withheld, positions 2410-2500]
G
[124 nt withheld, positions 2502-2625]
CAGGTGGCACTTTTCGGGGAAATGTGCGCGGAACCCCTATTTGTTTATTTTTCTAAATACATTCAAATAT
GTATCCGCTCATGAGACAATAACCCTGATAAATGCTTCAATAATATTGAAAAAGGAAGAGTCCTGAGGCG
GAAAGAACCAGCTGTGGAATGTGTGTCAGTTAGGGTGTGGAAAGTCCCCAGGCTCCCCAGCAGGCAGAAG
TATGCAAAGCATGCATCTCAATTAGTCAGCAACCAGGTGTGGAAAGTCCCCAGGCTCCCCAGCAGGCAGA
AGTATGCAAAGCATGCATCTCAATTAGTCAGCAACCATAGTCCCGCCCCTAACTCCGCCCATCCCGCCCC
TAACTCCGCCCAGTTCCGCCCATTCTCCGCCCCATGGCTGACTAATTTTTTTTATTTATGCAGAGGCCGA
GGCCGCCTCGGCCTCTGAGCTATTCCAGAAGTAGTGAGGAGGCTTTTTTGGAGGCCTAGGCTTTTGCAAA
GATCGATCAAGAGACAGGATGAGGATCGTTTCGCATGATTGAACAAGATGGATTGCACGCAGGTTCTCCG
GCCGCTTGGGTGGAGAGGCTATTCGGCTATGACTGGGCACAACAGACAATCGGCTGCTCTGATGCCGCCG
TGTTCCGGCTGTCAGCGCAGGGGCGCCCGGTTCTTTTTGTCAAGACCGACCTGTCCGGTGCCCTGAATGA
ACTGCAAGACGAGGCAGCGCGGCTATCGTGGCTGGCCACGACGGGCGTTCCTTGCGCAGCTGTGCTCGAC
GTTGTCACTGAAGCGGGAAGGGACTGGCTGCTATTGGGCGAAGTGCCGGGGCAGGATCTCCTGTCATCTC
ACCTTGCTCCTGCCGAGAAAGTATCCATCATGGCTGATGCAATGCGGCGGCTGCATACGCTTGATCCGGC
TACCTGCCCATTCGACCACCAAGCGAAACATCGCATCGAGCGAGCACGTACTCGGATGGAAGCCGGTCTT
GTCGATCAGGATGATCTGGACGAAGAGCATCAGGGGCTCGCGCCAGCCGAACTGTTCGCCAGGCTCAAGG
CGAGCATGCCCGACGGCGAGGATCTCGTCGTGACCCATGGCGATGCCTGCTTGCCGAATATCATGGTGGA
AAATGGCCGCTTTTCTGGATTCATCGACTGTGGCCGGCTGGGTGTGGCGGACCGCTATCAGGACATAGCG
TTGGCTACCCGTGATATTGCTGAAGAGCTTGGCGGCGAATGGGCTGACCGCTTCCTCGTGCTTTACGGTA
TCGCCGCTCCCGATTCGCAGCGCATCGCCTTCTATCGCCTTCTTGACGAGTTCTTCTGAGCGGGACTCTG
GGGTTCGAAATGACCGACCAAGCGACGCCCAACCTGCCATCACGAGATTTCGATTCCACCGCCGCCTTCT
ATGAAAGGTTGGGCTTCGGAATCGTTTTCCGGGACGCCGGCTGGATGATCCTCCAGCGCGGGGATCTCAT
GCTGGAGTTCTTCGCCCACCCTAGGGGGAGGCTAACTGAAACACGGAAGGAGACAATACCGGAAGGAACC
CGCGCTATGACGGCAATAAAAAGACAGAATAAAACGCACGGTGTTGGGTCGTTTGTTCATAAACGCGGGG
TTCGGTCCCAGGGCTGGCACTCTGTCGATACCCCACCGAGACCCCATTGGGGCCAATACGCCCGCGTTTC
TTCCTTTTCCCCACCCCACCCCCCAAGTTCGGGTGAAGGCCCAGGGCTCGCAGCCAACGTCGGGGCGGCA
GGCCCTGCCATAGCCTCAGGTTACTCATATATACTTTAGATTGATTTAAAACTTCATTTTTAATTTAAAA
GGATCTAGGTGAAGATCCTTTTTGATAATCTCATGACCAAAATCCCTTAACGTGAGTTTTCGTTCCACTG
AGCGTCAGACCCCGTAGAAAAGATCAAAGGATCTTCTTGAGATCCTTTTTTTCTGCGCGTAATCTGCTGC
TTGCAAACAAAAAAACCACCGCTACCAGCGGTGGTTTGTTTGCCGGATCAAGAGCTACCAACTCTTTTTC
CGAAGGTAACTGGCTTCAGCAGAGCGCAGATACCAAATACTGTTCTTCTAGTGTAGCCGTAGTTAGGCCA
CCACTTCAAGAACTCTGTAGCACCGCCTACATACCTCGCTCTGCTAATCCTGTTACCAGTGGCTGCTGCC
AGTGGCGATAAGTCGTGTCTTACCGGGTTGGACTCAAGACGATAGTTACCGGATAAGGCGCAGCGGTCGG
GCTGAACGGGGGGTTCGTGCACACAGCCCAGCTTGGAGCGAACGACCTACACCGAACTGAGATACCTACA
GCGTGAGCTATGAGAAAGCGCCACGCTTCCCGAAGGGAGAAAGGCGGACAGGTATCCGGTAAGCGGCAGG
GTCGGAACAGGAGAGCGCACGAGGGAGCTTCCAGGGGGAAACGCCTGGTATCTTTATAGTCCTGTCGGGT
TTCGCCACCTCTGACTTGAGCGTCGATTTTTGTGATGCTCGTCAGGGGGGCGGAGCCTATGGAAAAACGC
CAGCAACGCGGCCTTTTTACGGTTCCTGGCCTTTTGCTGGCCTTTTGCTCACATGTTCTTTCCTGCGTTA
TCCCCTGATTCTGTGGATAACCGTATTACCGCCATGCAT
Features (pLannotate 1.2.2; 14 found; start..end, strand, type, name):
     61..364     +  enhancer       CMV enhancer: human cytomegalovirus immediate early enhancer
    365..568     +  promoter       CMV promoter: human cytomegalovirus (CMV) immediate early promoter
    630..1064    +  CDS            TOMM20: TOM20_HUMAN - Also known as KIAA0016. Experimental evidence at protein level: Swiss-Prot protein existence level 1. Central component of the receptor complex responsible for the recognition and translocation of cytosolically synthesized mitochondrial preproteins. Together with TOM22 functions as the transit peptide receptor at the surface of the mitochondrion outer membrane and facilitates the movement of preproteins into the TOM40 translocation pore (By similarity). Required for the translocation across the mitochondrial outer membrane of cytochrome P450 monooxygenases. From Homo sapiens (Hum
   1098..1814    +  CDS            EGFP: EGFP is a basic (constitutively fluorescent) green fluorescent protein published in 1996, derived from Aequorea victoria. It is reported to be a rapidly-maturing weak dimer with moderate acid sensitivity.
   1935..2019    +  CDS            large T antigen (fragment): large T antigen from SV40 (simian virus 40)
   2042..2163    +  polyA_signal   SV40 poly(A) signal: SV40 polyadenylation signal
   2197..2625    -  rep_origin     f1 ori (sequence partly withheld): f1 bacteriophage origin of replication; arrow indicates direction of (+) strand synthesis
   2652..2756    +  promoter       AmpR promoter: bla
   2758..3115    +  promoter       SV40 promoter: SV40 enhancer and early promoter
   3150..3944    +  CDS            NeoR/KanR: aminoglycoside phosphotransferase from Tn5; aph(3')-II (or nptII); confers resistance to neomycin, kanamycin, and G418 (Geneticin®)
   3965..4117    +  CDS            ble (fragment): BLE_KLEPN - Experimental evidence at protein level: Swiss-Prot protein existence level 1. Binding protein with a strong affinity to the bleomycin family of antibiotics. Binds to CL990; an antimitotic-antibiotic compound. From Klebsiella pneumoniae.
   4176..4223    +  polyA_signal   HSV TK poly(A) signal: herpes simplex virus thymidine kinase polyadenylation signal (Cole and Stacy, 1985)
   4314..4330    -  polyA_signal   bGH poly(A) signal (fragment): bovine growth hormone polyadenylation signal
   4552..5140    +  rep_origin     ori: high-copy-number ColE1/pMB1/pBR322/pUC origin of replication
