[The description below was written by a language model from this plasmid's Addgene catalogue record and pLannotate feature annotations shown in this document.]
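Description:
pFX-Tom20-EGFP is a mammalian expression plasmid built on the pFX backbone that produces EGFP fused at its N terminus to a mitochondria-targeting sequence from TOM20. Expression is driven by the human cytomegalovirus immediate-early enhancer and promoter and terminated by an SV40 polyadenylation signal. The annotated sequence shows a human TOMM20 coding segment of about 435 nt immediately upstream of the 717 nt EGFP open reading frame. The insert was cloned between XhoI and BglII sites, both of which are retained.

The rest of the plasmid has the layout typical of EGFP-N/C-style vectors. A high-copy ColE1/pUC-type origin supports propagation in E. coli, and an f1 origin is also present. A single Tn5 aminoglycoside phosphotransferase gene (NeoR/KanR) is placed behind tandem bacterial (bla) and SV40 early promoters, followed by an HSV TK polyadenylation signal. It therefore confers kanamycin resistance in bacteria and G418 resistance in transfected mammalian cells. Short annotated fragments of SV40 large T antigen, ble and the bGH poly(A) signal appear to be backbone remnants rather than functional elements.

The catalogue lists a total size of about 4.8 kb with an 800 bp insert, whereas the sequenced record is 5,254 nt and the TOMM20 plus EGFP region is closer to 1.2 kb, so the catalogue figures appear to be approximate.

TOM20 is a receptor anchored in the mitochondrial outer membrane, and fusing its targeting region to EGFP directs the fluorescent protein to mitochondria. The construct serves as a mitochondrial marker for live-cell imaging. According to the associated publication title, it was used to study how the folding behaviour of fluorescent proteins affects the mitochondrial localization of fusion proteins.
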