Addgene plasmid #174186: pFX-Tom20-EGFP
Purpose: Express EGFP with mitochondria-targeting sequence in mammalian cells
Depositing lab: Yusuke Ohba. Publication: Folding Latency of Fluorescent Proteins Affects the Mitochondrial Localization of Fusion Proteins. Kashiwagi S, Fujioka Y, Satoh AO, Yoshida A, Fujioka M, Nepal P, Tsuzuki A, Aoki O, Paudel S, Sasajima H, Ohba Y. Cell Struct Funct. 2019 Dec 26;44(2):183-194. doi: 10.1247/csf.19028. Epub 2019 Nov 15. PubMed 31735740.
Backbone
  Vector backbone: pFX
  Backbone size w/o insert (bp): 4000
  Total vector size (bp): 4800
  Vector type: Mammalian Expression
  Selectable markers: Neomycin (select with G418)
Growth in bacteria
  Bacterial resistance: Kanamycin, 50 μg/mL
  Growth temperature: 37°C
  Growth strain: DH5alpha
  Copy number: High Copy
Gene/Insert
  Gene/Insert name: EGFP with mitchondria-targeting sequence
  Insert size (bp): 800
  Promoter: CMV
  Tag / fusion protein: the mitochondria-targeting sequence of TOM20 (N terminal on insert)
  Cloning method: Restriction Enzyme; 5′ cloning site XhoI (not destroyed); 3′ cloning site BglII (not destroyed)
  Sequencing primers: 5′ none; 3′ none
Terms and licenses: Academic/Nonprofit Terms; Industry Terms: Not Available to Industry
How to cite: pFX-Tom20-EGFP was a gift from Yusuke Ohba (Addgene plasmid # 174186 ; http://n2t.net/addgene:174186 ; RRID:Addgene_174186)
